Addgene plasmid #27276: pSG-3'Hu-RelA
Depositing lab: Thomas Gilmore. Depositing organization: Boston University Main Campus. Publication: GAL4-I kappa B alpha and GAL4-I kappa B gamma activate transcription by different mechanisms. Morin PJ, Subramanian GS, Gilmore TD. Nucleic Acids Res. 1993 May 11. 21(9):2157-63. 10.1093/nar/21.9.2157 PubMed 8502557.
Backbone
  Vector backbone: pSG424
  Backbone manufacturer: Amersham
  Backbone size w/o insert (bp): 3396
  Vector type: Mammalian Expression
Growth in bacteria
  Bacterial resistance: Ampicillin, 100 μg/mL
  Growth temperature: 37°C
  Growth strain: DH5alpha
  Copy number: High Copy
Gene/Insert
  Gene/Insert name: RelA
  Species: H. sapiens (human)
  Insert size (bp): 792
  Mutation: Contains only the transactivation domain (aa 292-551)
  Entrez Gene: RELA (a.k.a. AIF3BL3, CMCU, NFKB3, p65)
  Tag / fusion protein: GAL4 (aa1-147) (N terminal on backbone)
  Cloning method: Restriction Enzyme; 5′ cloning site BamHI (not destroyed); 3′ cloning site XhoI (not destroyed)
  Sequencing primers: 5′ Gal4 N-term
Terms and licenses: Academic/Nonprofit Terms; Industry Terms: Not Available to Industry
How to cite: pSG-3'Hu-RelA was a gift from Thomas Gilmore (Addgene plasmid # 27276 ; http://n2t.net/addgene:27276 ; RRID:Addgene_27276)
