[The description below was written by a language model from this plasmid's Addgene catalogue record.]
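Description:
pSG-3'Hu-RelA is a mammalian expression plasmid built on the pSG424 backbone, a vector designed for making fusions to the DNA-binding domain of the yeast transcription factor GAL4. It is maintained in E. coli as a high-copy plasmid under ampicillin selection. The record does not state the promoter that drives expression in mammalian cells, the polyadenylation signal or the specific origin of replication, and no feature table is provided to confirm them.

The insert is a 792 bp fragment of human RELA (the p65 subunit of NF-κB) cloned between BamHI and XhoI sites, both of which were preserved. It is a truncation covering only the C-terminal portion of the protein, residues 292–551, which contains the transactivation domain and lacks the N-terminal Rel homology region responsible for DNA binding and dimerisation. This fragment is fused downstream of GAL4 residues 1–147, supplied by the backbone. That GAL4 portion provides sequence-specific binding to GAL4 recognition (UAS) sites but has little activating capacity of its own, so the resulting chimeric protein tethers the RelA C-terminus to any reporter gene carrying GAL4 sites upstream of a minimal promoter.

This arrangement makes the plasmid suitable for co-transfection reporter assays that measure the intrinsic transcriptional activation strength of the RelA C-terminal region independently of NF-κB site binding. It can also be used to test how other proteins modulate that activity. The associated work concerned transcriptional activation by GAL4 fusions to IκB proteins, a context in which a GAL4–RelA activation domain fusion would plausibly serve as a comparison construct, although the record does not state its exact role there.
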