>Addgene plasmid #27276 | pSG-3'Hu-RelA | addgene partial sequence | sequence record 33542 | 27276 with Gal4N0term
GTTGCGGAATTCAGTACCTGGCCAGAATACAGACGATCGTCACCGGATTGAGGAGAAACGTAAAAGGACA
TATGAGACCTTCAAGAGCATCATGAAGAAGAGTCCTTTCAGCGGACCCACCGACCCCCGGCCTCCACCTC
GACGCATTGCTGTGCCTTCCCGCAGCTCAGCTTCTGTCCCCAAGCCAGCACCCCAGCCCTATCCCTTTAC
GTCATCCCTGAGCACCATCAACTATGATGAGTTTCCCACCATGGTGTTTCCTTCTGGGCAGATCAGCCAG
GCCTCGGCCTTGGCCCCGGCCCCTCCCCAAGTCCTGCCCCAGGCTCCAGCCCCTGCCCCTGCTCCAGCCA
TGGTATCAGCTCTGGCCCAGGCCCCAGCCCCTGTCCCAGTCCTAGCCCCAGGCCCTCCTCAGGCTGTGGC
CCCACCTGCCCCCAAGCCCACCCAGGCTGGGGAAGGAACGCTGTCAGAGGCCCTGCTGCAGCTGCAGTTT
GATGATGAAGACCTGGGGGCCTTGCTTGGCAACAGCACAGACCCAGCTGTGTTCACAGACCTGGCATCCG
TCGACAACTCCGAGTTTCAGCAGCTGCTGAACCAGGGCATACCTGTGGCCCCCCACACAACTGAGCCCAT
GCTGATGGAGTACCCTGAGGCTATAACTCGCCTAGTGACAGGGGCCCAGAGGCCCCCCGACCCAGCTCCT
GCTCCACTGGGGGCCCCGGGGCTCCCCAATGGCCTCCTTTCAGGAGATGAAGACTTCTCCTCCATTGCGG
ACATGGACTTCTCAGCCCTGCTGAGTCAGATCAGCTCCTAAGGGGGTGACGCCTGCCCTCCCCAGAGCAC
TGGGTTGCAGGGGATTGAAGCCCTCCAAAAGCACTACGGATCTGGTGGGGTGG
